Addgene plasmid #105966: hsp70:GalT-RFP
Purpose: heat shock inducible transgenesis, Galactsyl transferase (trans-golgi marker)
Depositing lab: Caren Norden. Depositing organization: Max Planck Institute of Molecular Cell Biology and Genetics. Publication: Independent modes of ganglion cell translocation ensure correct lamination of the zebrafish retina. Icha J, Kunath C, Rocha-Martins M, Norden C. J Cell Biol. 2016 Oct 24;215(2):259-275. 10.1083/jcb.201604095 PubMed 27810916.
Backbone
  Vector backbone: GWpTolDest(R4-R2)pA
  Vector type: Bacterial Expression
Growth in bacteria
  Bacterial resistance: Ampicillin, 100 μg/mL
  Growth temperature: 37°C
  Growth strain: DH5alpha
  Copy number: High Copy
Gene/Insert
  Gene/Insert name: GalT
  Tag / fusion protein: mRFP1 (C terminal on insert)
  Cloning method: Gateway Cloning
Terms and licenses: Academic/Nonprofit Terms; Industry Terms: Not Available to Industry
How to cite: hsp70:GalT-RFP was a gift from Caren Norden (Addgene plasmid # 105966 ; http://n2t.net/addgene:105966 ; RRID:Addgene_105966)
