[The description below was written by a language model from this plasmid's Addgene catalogue record and pLannotate feature annotations shown in this document.]
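Description:
hsp70:GalT-RFP is a Gateway-assembled expression clone built in the GWpTolDest(R4-R2)pA destination backbone and intended for heat-shock-inducible transgenesis; the associated study concerns the zebrafish retina, although the catalogue lists the vector type only as bacterial expression. The plasmid scaffold is pBluescript-like. It carries a high-copy ColE1/pUC origin, an ampicillin resistance gene (β-lactamase) with its own promoter for selection in E. coli, an f1 origin, lacZα and lac promoter/operator remnants, and flanking T7 and T3 promoters. The backbone name suggests Tol2 transposon arms for genomic integration, but the feature table does not annotate them. Large stretches of the 8.6 kb sequence, including the region downstream of the poly(A) signal, carry no annotation.

The payload sits between Gateway recombination sites. The roughly 1.5 kb segment between attB4 and attB1 is unannotated; it occupies the 5′ promoter-entry position, where the hsp70 heat-shock promoter named in the construct title would be expected. Between attB1 and attB2 lies a short fragment of human B4GALT1 (β-1,4-galactosyltransferase 1), followed by a multiple-cloning-site remnant as linker and then mRFP1, a monomeric red fluorescent DsRed derivative, fused at the C terminus. An SV40 polyadenylation signal lies just beyond attB2, annotated on the reverse strand. The galactosyltransferase portion serves to direct the red fluorescent protein to the trans-Golgi, so the fusion acts as a live marker of that compartment. Placing it under heat-shock control lets expression be switched on at a chosen time, which suits imaging of Golgi position and organelle dynamics in developing tissue.
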