Features (pLannotate 1.2.2; 19 found; start..end, strand, type, name):
     34..462     -  rep_origin     f1 ori (sequence partly withheld): f1 bacteriophage origin of replication; arrow indicates direction of (+) strand synthesis
    467..622     -  CDS            lacZα (fragment): LacZα fragment of β-galactosidase; lacZ fragment
    630..648     +  promoter       T7 promoter: promoter for bacteriophage T7 RNA polymerase
   1324..1344    +  protein_bind   attB4: mutant version of attB; core recombination site for the Gateway® BP reaction BP Clonase™
   2865..2885    +  protein_bind   attB1: mutant version of attB; core recombination site for the Gateway® BP reaction BP Clonase™
   2891..3073    +  CDS            B4GALT1 (fragment): B4GT1_HUMAN - Also known as GGTB2. Experimental evidence at protein level: Swiss-Prot protein existence level 1. [Processed beta-1,4-galactosyltransferase 1]: The cell surface form functions as a recognition molecule during a variety of cell to cell and cell to matrix interactions, as those occurring during development and egg fertilization, by binding to specific oligosaccharide ligands on opposing cells or in the extracellular matrix. From Homo sapiens (Human).
   3068..3099    +  misc_feature   MCS (fragment): multiple cloning site
   3113..3790    +  CDS            mRFP1: monomeric derivative of DsRed (Campbell et al., 2002) mammalian codon-optimized
   3793..3814    -  protein_bind   attB2 (fragment): mutant version of attB; recombination site for the Gateway® BP reaction BP Clonase™
   3822..3956    -  polyA_signal   SV40 poly(A) signal: SV40 polyadenylation signal
   6332..6372    -  misc_feature   MCS (fragment): pBluescript multiple cloning site
   6385..6403    -  promoter       T3 promoter: promoter for bacteriophage T3 RNA polymerase
   6448..6464    -  protein_bind   lac operator: The lac repressor binds to the lac operator to inhibit transcription in E. coli. This inhibition can be relieved by adding lactose or isopropyl-β-D-thiogalactopyranoside (IPTG). lac repressor encoded by lacI
   6472..6502    -  promoter       lac promoter: promoter for the E. coli lac operon
   6517..6538    -  protein_bind   CAP binding site: CAP binding activates transcription in the presence of cAMP. E. coli catabolite activator protein
   6551..6643    -  CDS            lacI (fragment): lac repressor; lacI; The lac repressor binds to the lac operator to inhibit transcription in E. coli. This inhibition can be relieved by adding lactose or isopropyl-β-D-thiogalactopyranoside (IPTG).
   6826..7414    -  rep_origin     ori: high-copy-number ColE1/pMB1/pBR322/pUC origin of replication
   7585..8445    -  CDS            AmpR: β-lactamase; bla; confers resistance to ampicillin, carbenicillin, and related antibiotics
   8446..8550    -  promoter       AmpR promoter: bla
>Addgene plasmid #105966 | hsp70:GalT-RFP | addgene full sequence | sequence record 203031 | Addgene NGS Result
CCACCTAAATTGTAAGCGTTAATATTTTGTTAAAATTCGCGTTAAATTTTTGTTAAATCAGCTCATTTTT
TAACCAATAGGCCGAAATCGGCAAAATCCCTTATAAATCAAAAGAATAGACCGAGATAGGGT
[37 nt withheld, positions 133-169]
AAAGAACGTGGACTCCAACGTCAAAGG
[49 nt withheld, positions 197-245]
T
[91 nt withheld, positions 247-337]
G
[124 nt withheld, positions 339-462]
CCCATTCGCCATTCAGGCTGCGCAACTGTTGGGAAGGGCGATCGGTGCGGGCCTCTTCGCTATTACGCCA
GCTGGCGAAAGGGGGATGTGCTGCAAGGCGATTAAGTTGGGTAACGCCAGGGTTTTCCCAGTCACGACGT
TGTAAAACGACGGCCAGTGAGCGCGCGTAATACGACTCACTATAGGGCGAATTGGGTACAGGTCATTGCA
CAACACCAGAAATGCCCTCTGATCTGCAAAAGACGTGAATATCTGTTCAGACACCCATATCCACTCTGTT
CCACACAGGTCAGAGGTTTGTCCAGGAGTTCTTGACAGAGGTGTAAAAAGTACTCAAAAATTTTACTCAA
GTGAAAGTACAAGTACTTAGGGAAAATTTTACTCAATTAAAAGTAAAAGTATCTGGCTAGAATCTTACTT
GAGTAAAAGTAAAAAAGTACTCCATTAAAATTGTACTTGAGTATTAAGGAAGTAAAAGTAAAAGCAAGAA
AGAAAACTAGAGATTCTTGTTTAAGCTTTTAATCTCAAAAAACATTAAATGAAATGCATACAAGGTTTTA
TCCTGCTTTAGAACTGTTTGTATTTAATTATCAAACTATAAGACAGACAATCTAATGCCAGTACACGCTA
CTCAAAGTTGTAAAACCTCAGATTTAACTTCAGTAGAAGCTGATTCTCAAAATTGTTAGTGTCAAGCCTA
GCTCTTTTGGGGCTGAAAAGCAATCCTGCAGTGCTGAAAAGCCTCTCACAGGCAGCCGATGCGGGAAGAG
GTGTATTAGTCTTGATAGAGAGGCTGCAAATAGCAGGAAACGTGAGCAGAGACTCCCTGGTGTCTGAAAC
ACAGGCCAGATGGGCCGATATCAACTTTGTATAGAAAAGTTGCTTCAGGGGTGTCGCTTGGTTATTTCCA
AAAATCAAATTAATTTTATTAAACTATTAGAACGAGCATGTTTTGTCTATATGCTACAGAAGATAAAAAA
TAATAGGAGTTAACAGTTATAAAACAACACACTTTGTTTCTATTGATTGTTGACCACACTGGGGTCTCAT
TAAGTTAGATTAAAGACACACTAACTGGGTCAAAAGCAGCAGATTGATTTCATAGCACCAGGGTAAACTT
TCTAACACTTTTACGGCAATCATATACATTAAAATTAAATACAGACCACGACTGAACAAGGAGGATGATC
TCCAATATTAAACAAAGAGACTTGTGCCTATTTCTCTGAGGGTAAACATGACCTCTCAAGTTAGCAAGTT
GGTTTTAACACTACAAAAATAGTTAAGACTGCAATCCCAGAATAAAGTATTGGTTTTAACCAATCAATAT
AGTACAGTAAACATCCATTTGTTTTGTTGAAACGTTAAACAAATCTGACCAAAGCTATTAGCTTATATAA
AACAGGTTTGCCTTCTATGTAGCTGAAAACACCACAGGCCCGATTTTGCTACTGTGTAAAACATTTCAGC
AAGATTTTTTTATTGCATTTTTTTTTACTGAATCGTTCAAACATTTTATCATTTTAGTTTGTTCATTCAT
TGCAACTGGAAAAACAACACATCACACAACCGCACATATTTCAGCAATAAGTACAATAAAACACTCAAAT
AAAAAAAACATTTTAAATCTCTTTGTATTTTTGACCGCTGTTTCGCGTAATTTCACGGTAAAACTCTGGA
AATCTCCACTACATTCCTCTCAGCGGCTCCTCTCAATGACAGCTGAAGAAGTGACGCGGCTGCCTGCTGT
GTTTTGATTGGTCGAATTCACTGGAGGCTTCCAGAACAGTGTAGAGTCTGAACGGGTGCGCGCTCTGCTG
TATTTAAAGGGCGAAAGAGAGACCGCAGAGAAACTCAACCGAAGAGAAGCGACTTGACAAAGAAGAAAAG
AGCAGCCTGACAGGACTTTTTCCCCGACGAGGTGTTTATTCGCTCTATTTAAGAATCTACTGTAAGGTAA
GTCTCAATATATTGTACTCTATTGGCTAATCAGAATTATATAGAGATTATATGTACTTAATGTCAAAAAA
TCAACTTTGTATATGTAATCTTTTTACATGTGGACTGCCTATGTTCATCTTATTTTAGGTCTACTAGAAA
ATTATATTTCCCGTTTTCACAATAAGGATTTTTAAAAAAAGCAATGAACAGACGGGCATTTACTTTATGT
TGCTGACATTATTTTATATGAGCATAATAACCATAAATACTAGCAAATGTCCTAAATGAATTTGTGTTAA
TGTTGTCTACAAAAGAAAATTAGCGTTTTACTTGTACAACTAATAATAACTTGGTTATTAAGAGAATTTC
ACTTGTTGACTAGAAAAATCCTTTCATAATGAAACAATTGCACCATAAATTGTATAAATATAAAATTAAT
TCTAATTGTTTTTTTTTCCTGCCAAGTTTGTACAAAAAAGCAGGCTGGATGAGGCTTCGGGAGCCGCTCC
TGAGCGGCAGCGCCGCGATGCCAGGCGCGTCCCTACAGCGGGCCTGCCGCCTGCTCGTGGCCGTCTGCGC
TCTGCACCTTGGCGTCACCCTCGTTTACTACCTGGCTGGCCGCGACCTGAGCCGCCTGCCCCAACTGGTC
GGAGTCTCCACACCGCTGCAGTCGACGGTACCGCGGGCCCGGGATCCACCGGTCGCCACCATGGCCTCCT
CCGAGGACGTCATCAAGGAGTTCATGCGCTTCAAGGTGCGCATGGAGGGCTCCGTGAACGGCCACGAGTT
CGAGATCGAGGGCGAGGGCGAGGGCCGCCCCTACGAGGGCACCCAGACCGCCAAGCTGAAGGTGACCAAG
GGCGGCCCCCTGCCCTTCGCCTGGGACATCCTGTCCCCTCAGTTCCAGTACGGCTCCAAGGCCTACGTGA
AGCACCCCGCCGACATCCCCGACTACTTGAAGCTGTCCTTCCCCGAGGGCTTCAAGTGGGAGCGCGTGAT
GAACTTCGAGGACGGCGGCGTGGTGACCGTGACCCAGGACTCCTCCCTGCAGGACGGCGAGTTCATCTAC
AAGGTGAAGCTGCGCGGCACCAACTTCCCCTCCGACGGCCCCGTAATGCAGAAGAAGACCATGGGCTGGG
AGGCCTCCACCGAGCGGATGTACCCCGAGGACGGCGCCCTGAAGGGCGAGATCAAGATGAGGCTGAAGCT
GAAGGACGGCGGCCACTACGACGCCGAGGTCAAGACCACCTACATGGCCAAGAAGCCCGTGCAGCTGCCC
GGCGCCTACAAGACCGACATCAAGCTGGACATCACCTCCCACAACGAGGACTACACCATCGTGGAACAGT
ACGAGCGCGCCGAGGGCCGCCACTCCACCGGCGCCTAAAGACCCAGCTTTCTTGTACAAAGTTGATGTAG
ATCCAGACATGATAAGATACATTGATGAGTTTGGACAAACCACAACTAGAATGCAGTGAAAAAAATGCTT
TATTTGTGAAATTTGTGATGCTATTGCTTTATTTGTAACCATTATAAGCTGCAATAAACAAGTTAACAAC
AACAATTGCATTCATTTTATGTTTCAGGTTCAGGGGGAGGTGTGGGAGGTTTTTTAATTCGCGGCCGCGG
CGCCAATGCATTGGGCCCTCGAGCATATGAGATCTGTCCCGATCTTTCTCTTCTGTGCTGTCAATTTAGA
GTAGTTTTTGAGGTAATTTGGGTGCATTCTCTGTAAAAACAACAAATAAATATTTATATTGTATGCAATA
AATGTAACAATTACACATACACTCTCTGATTACAGCATTAAAGGGTTAGTTCACCCAAAAATGAAAAGAT
GTCATTAATGACTCACCCTCATGTCGTTCCAAGCCCGTAACACCTCCGTTCATCTTCGGAACACAGTTTA
AGATATTTTAGATTTAGTCCGAGAGCTTTCTGTCCCTCCACTGAAAATGTATGTACGGTATACTGTCCAT
GTCCAGAAAGGTAATAAAAACATCAAAGTAGTCCATGTGACATCAGTGGGTTAGTTAGAATTATTTGAAG
CATCGAAAATACATTTTGGTCCAAAAATAACAAAACCTACGACTTTATTCAGCATTGTAGCGTCACTGCG
AAGTCGTGAACGCGGATTGACAACAGACCCGGAAGAGAATACAATGCCGAATAAAGTCGTAGGTTTTGTT
ATTTTTGGACCAAAATGTATTCGATGCTTCAAAAAATTCTAACTAACCCACTGATGTCACATGGACTACT
TTGATGTTTTTATTACCTTTCTGGACATGGACAGTATACCGTACATACATTCTCAATGGAGGCACAGAAA
GCTCTCGGACTAAATCTAAAATATCTTAAACTGTGTTCTGAAGATGAACGGAGGTCTTACGGGCTTGGAA
CGACATGAGGGCGAGTCATTAATGACATTATTTTCATTTTTGGGTGAACTAACCCTTTAATAAAACTGAC
ATTTGCAGCCAATTGCACACTTTATAATGTTAAATACTTGTTGATTTTAGAAATACAGTAGCATTTAGTG
ACAATCAAACATTAATTTTATTTCTGATTATATTGACAAAAACACAGGACTGTAAGGCTGACATGACAGG
GTGAATTGATTTCATTACATTAGTTTTGATGGTAACACTTTTACAATAAGGTTCGTTAGTTAACTACATT
AGTTAACATGAACTAATAATGAACTGCACGTATACATGTTAATTTCAACATTTACTAATACTTTATATCT
TGTTAACATTAGTTAATGCACTGTGAACTAACATGAACAAACAATGAACATCTGTATTTCTATTAACTAA
CGTTAACAAAGATTAACAGATACAGTAACAAATGTATTGCTCATGGTTATTTAATGTTAGTTAATACATG
AACTAATCAACCTCATTGTAAAGTGTTACCGTTTTGACAATACAACATGTTTGGAAAAAAATTTCTCGCT
TGGTTTTCTTGTGTTTTGCATGAATTCAAACACAATGAGAGCACGGAATGATAATGATTATTCAAAGCTG
CAATAGGCGCCAAATTTCCCGTGGACCTAACGTTACCAATTACAAATGCATTTTAGCATTTTATTACGTG
AGCCTTATATTGTCAATCGCATGCATTAGTGAAAATAGGCCTACTACACATATAAAAGGCGCGCCATCAA
CGTCAAAACATGCACACCCAAAAAAAAAAAAAAAAAAAAAAAAAAAAAAACTATCAGTAAAACAAAATAC
TTAATGTACTTACCTCAATATGCTTCCTTAGGTTTGATGGCGAACTTTTGAAGGCCGATATTTCTTTATT
AAGCGGGAGACAGAGGACACATTTCATCTTGAATGAATCTTTATTTACACCACTTAAAGAAAAGAATTCG
CGAAGATACGGCCACGGGTGCTCTTGATCCTGTGGCTGATTTTGGACTGTGCTGCTCGCAGCTGCTGATG
AATCACATACTTCCTCCATTTTCTTCCACTGATTGACTGTTATAATTTCCCTAATTTCCAGGTCAAGGTG
CTGTGCATTGTGGTAATAGATGTGACATGACGTCACTTCCAAAGGACCAATGAACATGTCTGACCAATTT
CATATAATGTGAAAACGATTTTCATAGGCAGAATAAATAACATTTAAATTAAACTGGGCATCAGCGCAAT
TCAATTGGTTTGGTAATAGCAAGGGAAAATAGAATGAAGTGATCTCCAAAAAATAAGTACTTTTTGACTG
TAAATAAAATTGTAAGGAGTAAAAAGTACTTTTTTTTCTAAAAAAATGTAATTAAGTAAAAGTAAAAGTA
TTGATTTTTAATTGTACTCAAGTAAAGTAAAAATCCCCAAAAATAATACTTAAGTACAGTAATCAAGTAA
AATTACTCAAGTACTTTACACCTCTGGTTCTTGACCCCCTACCTTCAGCAAGCCCAGCAGATCCACTAGT
TCTAGAGCGGCCGCCACCGCGGTGGAGCTCCAGCTTTTGTTCCCTTTAGTGAGGGTTAATTGCGCGCTTG
GCGTAATCATGGTCATAGCTGTTTCCTGTGTGAAATTGTTATCCGCTCACAATTCCACACAACATACGAG
CCGGAAGCATAAAGTGTAAAGCCTGGGGTGCCTAATGAGTGAGCTAACTCACATTAATTGCGTTGCGCTC
ACTGCCCGCTTTCCAGTCGGGAAACCTGTCGTGCCAGCTGCATTAATGAATCGGCCAACGCGCGGGGAGA
GGCGGTTTGCGTATTGGGCGCTCTTCCGCTTCCTCGCTCACTGACTCGCTGCGCTCGGTCGTTCGGCTGC
GGCGAGCGGTATCAGCTCACTCAAAGGCGGTAATACGGTTATCCACAGAATCAGGGGATAACGCAGGAAA
GAACATGTGAGCAAAAGGCCAGCAAAAGGCCAGGAACCGTAAAAAGGCCGCGTTGCTGGCGTTTTTCCAT
AGGCTCCGCCCCCCTGACGAGCATCACAAAAATCGACGCTCAAGTCAGAGGTGGCGAAACCCGACAGGAC
TATAAAGATACCAGGCGTTTCCCCCTGGAAGCTCCCTCGTGCGCTCTCCTGTTCCGACCCTGCCGCTTAC
CGGATACCTGTCCGCCTTTCTCCCTTCGGGAAGCGTGGCGCTTTCTCATAGCTCACGCTGTAGGTATCTC
AGTTCGGTGTAGGTCGTTCGCTCCAAGCTGGGCTGTGTGCACGAACCCCCCGTTCAGCCCGACCGCTGCG
CCTTATCCGGTAACTATCGTCTTGAGTCCAACCCGGTAAGACACGACTTATCGCCACTGGCAGCAGCCAC
TGGTAACAGGATTAGCAGAGCGAGGTATGTAGGCGGTGCTACAGAGTTCTTGAAGTGGTGGCCTAACTAC
GGCTACACTAGAAGAACAGTATTTGGTATCTGCGCTCTGCTGAAGCCAGTTACCTTCGGAAAAAGAGTTG
GTAGCTCTTGATCCGGCAAACAAACCACCGCTGGTAGCGGTGGTTTTTTTGTTTGCAAGCAGCAGATTAC
GCGCAGAAAAAAAGGATCTCAAGAAGATCCTTTGATCTTTTCTACGGGGTCTGACGCTCAGTGGAACGAA
AACTCACGTTAAGGGATTTTGGTCATGAGATTATCAAAAAGGATCTTCACCTAGATCCTTTTAAATTAAA
AATGAAGTTTTAAATCAATCTAAAGTATATATGAGTAAACTTGGTCTGACAGTTACCAATGCTTAATCAG
TGAGGCACCTATCTCAGCGATCTGTCTATTTCGTTCATCCATAGTTGCCTGACTCCCCGTCGTGTAGATA
ACTACGATACGGGAGGGCTTACCATCTGGCCCCAGTGCTGCAATGATACCGCGAGACCCACGCTCACCGG
CTCCAGATTTATCAGCAATAAACCAGCCAGCCGGAAGGGCCGAGCGCAGAAGTGGTCCTGCAACTTTATC
CGCCTCCATCCAGTCTATTAATTGTTGCCGGGAAGCTAGAGTAAGTAGTTCGCCAGTTAATAGTTTGCGC
AACGTTGTTGCCATTGCTACAGGCATCGTGGTGTCACGCTCGTCGTTTGGTATGGCTTCATTCAGCTCCG
GTTCCCAACGATCAAGGCGAGTTACATGATCCCCCATGTTGTGCAAAAAAGCGGTTAGCTCCTTCGGTCC
TCCGATCGTTGTCAGAAGTAAGTTGGCCGCAGTGTTATCACTCATGGTTATGGCAGCACTGCATAATTCT
CTTACTGTCATGCCATCCGTAAGATGCTTTTCTGTGACTGGTGAGTACTCAACCAAGTCATTCTGAGAAT
AGTGTATGCGGCGACCGAGTTGCTCTTGCCCGGCGTCAATACGGGATAATACCGCGCCACATAGCAGAAC
TTTAAAAGTGCTCATCATTGGAAAACGTTCTTCGGGGCGAAAACTCTCAAGGATCTTACCGCTGTTGAGA
TCCAGTTCGATGTAACCCACTCGTGCACCCAACTGATCTTCAGCATCTTTTACTTTCACCAGCGTTTCTG
GGTGAGCAAAAACAGGAAGGCAAAATGCCGCAAAAAAGGGAATAAGGGCGACACGGAAATGTTGAATACT
CATACTCTTCCTTTTTCAATATTATTGAAGCATTTATCAGGGTTATTGTCTCATGAGCGGATACATATTT
GAATGTATTTAGAAAAATAAACAAATAGGGGTTCCGCGCACATTTCCCCGAAAAGTG
